>Addgene plasmid #135694 | psiCHECK2-miR-200b-3p | addgene full sequence | sequence record 322222 | Addgene NGS Result
AGATCTGCGCAGCACCATGGCCTGAAATAACCTCTGAAAGAGGAACTTGGTTAGGTACCTTCTGAGGCGG
AAAGAACCAGCTGTGGAATGTGTGTCAGTTAGGGTGTGGAAAGTCCCCAGGCTCCCCAGCAGGCAGAAGT
ATGCAAAGCATGCATCTCAATTAGTCAGCAACCAGGTGTGGAAAGTCCCCAGGCTCCCCAGCAGGCAGAA
GTATGCAAAGCATGCATCTCAATTAGTCAGCAACCATAGTCCCGCCCCTAACTCCGCCCATCCCGCCCCT
AACTCCGCCCAGTTCCGCCCATTCTCCGCCCCATGGCTGACTAATTTTTTTTATTTATGCAGAGGCCGAG
GCCGCCTCGGCCTCTGAGCTATTCCAGAAGTAGTGAGGAGGCTTTTTTGGAGGCCTAGGCTTTTGCAAAA
AGCTTGATTCTTCTGACACAACAGTCTCGAACTTAAGCTGCAGAAGTTGGTCGTGAGGCACTGGGCAGGT
AAGTATCAAGGTTACAAGACAGGTTTAAGGAGACCAATAGAAACTGGGCTTGTCGAGACAGAGAAGACTC
TTGCGTTTCTGATAGGCACCTATTGGTCTTACTGACATCCACTTTGCCTTTCTCTCCACAGGTGTCCACT
CCCAGTTCAATTACAGCTCTTAAGGCTAGAGTACTTAATACGACTCACTATAGGCTAGCCACCATGGCTT
CCAAGGTGTACGACCCCGAGCAACGCAAACGCATGATCACTGGGCCTCAGTGGTGGGCTCGCTGCAAGCA
AATGAACGTGCTGGACTCCTTCATCAACTACTATGATTCCGAGAAGCACGCCGAGAACGCCGTGATTTTT
CTGCATGGTAACGCTGCCTCCAGCTACCTGTGGAGGCACGTCGTGCCTCACATCGAGCCCGTGGCTAGAT
GCATCATCCCTGATCTGATCGGAATGGGTAAGTCCGGCAAGAGCGGGAATGGCTCATATCGCCTCCTGGA
TCACTACAAGTACCTCACCGCTTGGTTCGAGCTGCTGAACCTTCCAAAGAAAATCATCTTTGTGGGCCAC
GACTGGGGGGCTTGTCTGGCCTTTCACTACTCCTACGAGCACCAAGACAAGATCAAGGCCATCGTCCATG
CTGAGAGTGTCGTGGACGTGATCGAGTCCTGGGACGAGTGGCCTGACATCGAGGAGGATATCGCCCTGAT
CAAGAGCGAAGAGGGCGAGAAAATGGTGCTTGAGAATAACTTCTTCGTCGAGACCATGCTCCCAAGCAAG
ATCATGCGGAAACTGGAGCCTGAGGAGTTCGCTGCCTACCTGGAGCCATTCAAGGAGAAGGGCGAGGTTA
GACGGCCTACCCTCTCCTGGCCTCGCGAGATCCCTCTCGTTAAGGGAGGCAAGCCCGACGTCGTCCAGAT
TGTCCGCAACTACAACGCCTACCTTCGGGCCAGCGACGATCTGCCTAAGATGTTCATCGAGTCCGACCCT
GGGTTCTTTTCCAACGCTATTGTCGAGGGAGCTAAGAAGTTCCCTAACACCGAGTTCGTGAAGGTGAAGG
GCCTCCACTTCAGCCAGGAGGACGCTCCAGATGAAATGGGTAAGTACATCAAGAGCTTCGTGGAGCGCGT
GCTGAAGAACGAGCAGTAATTCTAGGCGATCGCTCGAGAAACTTTATTTATGGCAGTATTCGCGGCCGCT
GGCCGCAATAAAATATCTTTATTTTCATTACATCTGTGTGTTGGTTTTTTGTGTGAGGATCTAAATGAGT
CTTCGGACCTCGCGGGGGCCGCTTAAGCGGTGGTTAGGGTTTGTCTGACGCGGGGGGAGGGGGAAGGAAC
GAAACACTCTCATTCGGAGGCGGCTCGGGGTTTGGTCTTGGTGGCCACGGGCACGCAGAAGAGCGCCGCG
ATCCTCTTAAGCACCCCCCCGCCCTCCGTGGAGGCGGGGGTTTGGTCGGCGGGTGGTAACTGGCGGGCCG
CTGACTCGGGCGGGTCGCGCGCCCCAGAGTGTGACCTTTTCGGTCTGCTCGCAGACCCCCGGGCGGCGCC
GCCGCGGCGGCGACGGGCTCGCTGGGTCCTAGGCTCCATGGGGACCGTATACGTGGACAGGCTCTGGAGC
ATCCGCACGACTGCGGTGATATTACCGGAGACCTTCTGCGGGACGAGCCGGGTCACGCGGCTGACGCGGA
GCGTCCGTTGGGCGACAAACACCAGGACGGGGCACAGGTACACTATCTTGTCACCCGGAGGCGCGAGGGA
CTGCAGGAGCTTCAGGGAGTGGCGCAGCTGCTTCATCCCCGTGGCCCGTTGCTCGCGTTTGCTGGCGGTG
TCCCCGGAAGAAATATATTTGCATGTCTTTAGTTCTATGATGACACAAACCCCGCCCAGCGTCTTGTCAT
TGGCGAATTCGAACACGCAGATGCAGTCGGGGCGGCGCGGTCCCAGGTCCACTTCGCATATTAAGGTGAC
GCGTGTGGCCTCGAACACCGAGCGACCCTGCAGCGACCCGCTTAAAAGCTTGGCATTCCGGTACTGTTGG
TAAAGCCACCATGGCCGATGCTAAGAACATTAAGAAGGGCCCTGCTCCCTTCTACCCTCTGGAGGATGGC
ACCGCTGGCGAGCAGCTGCACAAGGCCATGAAGAGGTATGCCCTGGTGCCTGGCACCATTGCCTTCACCG
ATGCCCACATTGAGGTGGACATCACCTATGCCGAGTACTTCGAGATGTCTGTGCGCCTGGCCGAGGCCAT
GAAGAGGTACGGCCTGAACACCAACCACCGCATCGTGGTGTGCTCTGAGAACTCTCTGCAGTTCTTCATG
CCAGTGCTGGGCGCCCTGTTCATCGGAGTGGCCGTGGCCCCTGCTAACGACATTTACAACGAGCGCGAGC
TGCTGAACAGCATGGGCATTTCTCAGCCTACCGTGGTGTTCGTGTCTAAGAAGGGCCTGCAGAAGATCCT
GAACGTGCAGAAGAAGCTGCCTATCATCCAGAAGATCATCATCATGGACTCTAAGACCGACTACCAGGGC
TTCCAGAGCATGTACACATTCGTGACATCTCATCTGCCTCCTGGCTTCAACGAGTACGACTTCGTGCCAG
AGTCTTTCGACAGGGACAAAACCATTGCCCTGATCATGAACAGCTCTGGGTCTACCGGCCTGCCTAAGGG
CGTGGCCCTGCCTCATCGCACCGCCTGTGTGCGCTTCTCTCACGCCCGCGACCCTATTTTCGGCAACCAG
ATCATCCCCGACACCGCTATTCTGAGCGTGGTGCCATTCCACCACGGCTTCGGCATGTTCACCACCCTGG
GCTACCTGATTTGCGGCTTTCGGGTGGTGCTGATGTACCGCTTCGAGGAGGAGCTGTTCCTGCGCAGCCT
GCAAGACTACAAAATTCAGTCTGCCCTGCTGGTGCCAACCCTGTTCAGCTTCTTCGCTAAGAGCACCCTG
ATCGACAAGTACGACCTGTCTAACCTGCACGAGATTGCCTCTGGCGGCGCCCCACTGTCTAAGGAGGTGG
GCGAAGCCGTGGCCAAGCGCTTTCATCTGCCAGGCATCCGCCAGGGCTACGGCCTGACCGAGACAACCAG
CGCCATTCTGATTACCCCAGAGGGCGACGACAAGCCTGGCGCCGTGGGCAAGGTGGTGCCATTCTTCGAG
GCCAAGGTGGTGGACCTGGACACCGGCAAGACCCTGGGAGTGAACCAGCGCGGCGAGCTGTGTGTGCGCG
GCCCTATGATTATGTCCGGCTACGTGAATAACCCTGAGGCCACAAACGCCCTGATCGACAAGGACGGCTG
GCTGCACTCTGGCGACATTGCCTACTGGGACGAGGACGAGCACTTCTTCATCGTGGACCGCCTGAAGTCT
CTGATCAAGTACAAGGGCTACCAGGTGGCCCCAGCCGAGCTGGAGTCTATCCTGCTGCAGCACCCTAACA
TTTTCGACGCCGGAGTGGCCGGCCTGCCCGACGACGATGCCGGCGAGCTGCCTGCCGCCGTCGTCGTGCT
GGAACACGGCAAGACCATGACCGAGAAGGAGATCGTGGACTATGTGGCCAGCCAGGTGACAACCGCCAAG
AAGCTGCGCGGCGGAGTGGTGTTCGTGGACGAGGTGCCCAAGGGCCTGACCGGCAAGCTGGACGCCCGCA
AGATCCGCGAGATCCTGATCAAGGCTAAGAAAGGCGGCAAGATCGCCGTGTAATAATTCTAGAGTCGGGG
CGGCCGGCCGCTTCGAGCAGACATGATAAGATACATTGATGAGTTTGGACAAACCACAACTAGAATGCAG
TGAAAAAAATGCTTTATTTGTGAAATTTGTGATGCTATTGCTTTATTTGTAACCATTATAAGCTGCAATA
AACAAGTTAACAACAACAATTGCATTCATTTTATGTTTCAGGTTCAGGGGGAGGTGTGGGAGGTTTTTTA
AAGCAAGTAAAACCTCTACAAATGTGGTAAAATCGATAAGGATCCAGGTGGCACTTTTCGGGGAAATGTG
CGCGGAACCCCTATTTGTTTATTTTTCTAAATACATTCAAATATGTATCCGCTCATGAGACAATAACCCT
GATAAATGCTTCAATAATATTGAAAAAGGAAGAGTATGAGTATTCAACATTTCCGTGTCGCCCTTATTCC
CTTTTTTGCGGCATTTTGCCTTCCTGTTTTTGCTCACCCAGAAACGCTGGTGAAAGTAAAAGATGCTGAA
GATCAGTTGGGTGCACGAGTGGGTTACATCGAACTGGATCTCAACAGCGGTAAGATCCTTGAGAGTTTTC
GCCCCGAAGAACGTTTTCCAATGATGAGCACTTTTAAAGTTCTGCTATGTGGCGCGGTATTATCCCGTAT
TGACGCCGGGCAAGAGCAACTCGGTCGCCGCATACACTATTCTCAGAATGACTTGGTTGAGTACTCACCA
GTCACAGAAAAGCATCTTACGGATGGCATGACAGTAAGAGAATTATGCAGTGCTGCCATAACCATGAGTG
ATAACACTGCGGCCAACTTACTTCTGACAACGATCGGAGGACCGAAGGAGCTAACCGCTTTTTTGCACAA
CATGGGGGATCATGTAACTCGCCTTGATCGTTGGGAACCGGAGCTGAATGAAGCCATACCAAACGACGAG
CGTGACACCACGATGCCTGTAGCAATGGCAACAACGTTGCGCAAACTATTAACTGGCGAACTACTTACTC
TAGCTTCCCGGCAACAATTAATAGACTGGATGGAGGCGGATAAAGTTGCAGGACCACTTCTGCGCTCGGC
CCTTCCGGCTGGCTGGTTTATTGCTGATAAATCTGGAGCCGGTGAGCGTGGGTCTCGCGGTATCATTGCA
GCACTGGGGCCAGATGGTAAGCCCTCCCGTATCGTAGTTATCTACACGACGGGGAGTCAGGCAACTATGG
ATGAACGAAATAGACAGATCGCTGAGATAGGTGCCTCACTGATTAAGCATTGGTAACTGTCAGACCAAGT
TTACTCATATATACTTTAGATTGATTTAAAACTTCATTTTTAATTTAAAAGGATCTAGGTGAAGATCCTT
TTTGATAATCTCATGACCAAAATCCCTTAACGTGAGTTTTCGTTCCACTGAGCGTCAGACCCCGTAGAAA
AGATCAAAGGATCTTCTTGAGATCCTTTTTTTCTGCGCGTAATCTGCTGCTTGCAAACAAAAAAACCACC
GCTACCAGCGGTGGTTTGTTTGCCGGATCAAGAGCTACCAACTCTTTTTCCGAAGGTAACTGGCTTCAGC
AGAGCGCAGATACCAAATACTGTTCTTCTAGTGTAGCCGTAGTTAGGCCACCACTTCAAGAACTCTGTAG
CACCGCCTACATACCTCGCTCTGCTAATCCTGTTACCAGTGGCTGCTGCCAGTGGCGATAAGTCGTGTCT
TACCGGGTTGGACTCAAGACGATAGTTACCGGATAAGGCGCAGCGGTCGGGCTGAACGGGGGGTTCGTGC
ACACAGCCCAGCTTGGAGCGAACGACCTACACCGAACTGAGATACCTACAGCGTGAGCTATGAGAAAGCG
CCACGCTTCCCGAAGGGAGAAAGGCGGACAGGTATCCGGTAAGCGGCAGGGTCGGAACAGGAGAGCGCAC
GAGGGAGCTTCCAGGGGGAAACGCCTGGTATCTTTATAGTCCTGTCGGGTTTCGCCACCTCTGACTTGAG
CGTCGATTTTTGTGATGCTCGTCAGGGGGGCGGAGCCTATGGAAAAACGCCAGCAACGCGGCCTTTTTAC
GGTTCCTGGCCTTTTGCTGGCCTTTTGCTCACATGGCTCGAC
Features (pLannotate 1.2.2; 12 found; start..end, strand, type, name):
     62..419     +  promoter       SV40 promoter: SV40 enhancer and early promoter
    489..621     +  intron         chimeric intron: chimera between introns from human β-globin and immunoglobulin heavy chain genes
    666..684     +  promoter       T7 promoter: promoter for bacteriophage T7 RNA polymerase
    694..1629    +  CDS            hRluc: Renilla luciferase human codon-optimized
   1687..1735    +  polyA_signal   poly(A) signal: synthetic polyadenylation signal
   1744..2495    +  promoter       HSV TK promoter: herpes simplex virus thymidine kinase promoter
   2531..4183    +  CDS            luciferase: firefly luciferase; luc+; enhanced luc+ version of the luciferase gene AAS38485.1 42718124.0
   4227..4348    -  polyA_signal   SV40 poly(A) signal: SV40 polyadenylation signal
   4371..4439    -  CDS            large T antigen (fragment): large T antigen from SV40 (simian virus 40)
   4481..4585    +  promoter       AmpR promoter: bla
   4586..5446    +  CDS            AmpR: β-lactamase; bla; confers resistance to ampicillin, carbenicillin, and related antibiotics
   5617..6205    +  rep_origin     ori: high-copy-number ColE1/pMB1/pBR322/pUC origin of replication
