[The description below was written by a language model from this plasmid's Addgene catalogue record and pLannotate feature annotations shown in this document.]
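Description:
psiCHECK2-miR-200b-3p is a mammalian dual-luciferase reporter plasmid built on the commercial psiCHECK-2 backbone and designed to measure the activity of the microRNA miR-200b. It is propagated in E. coli through a high-copy ColE1/pUC-type origin of replication and selected with ampicillin via the β-lactamase (AmpR) gene driven by its own bla promoter. The sequenced record is 6,272 nt.

The plasmid carries two independent luciferase expression units. In the first, the SV40 enhancer/early promoter, followed by a chimeric β-globin/immunoglobulin intron that promotes efficient transcript processing, drives human codon-optimized Renilla luciferase (hRluc). A T7 promoter just upstream of the coding sequence also permits in vitro transcription, and a synthetic poly(A) signal terminates the unit. The short unannotated interval between the end of hRluc and this poly(A) signal corresponds to the position where psiCHECK-2 normally accepts inserts, so the synthetic miR-200b site, described as derived from the human PTEN 3'UTR, presumably sits there as part of the Renilla 3'UTR. However, the feature table does not annotate the insert, and the cloning sites are recorded as unknown. The second unit uses the HSV thymidine kinase promoter to express firefly luciferase (luc+), terminated by an SV40 poly(A) signal.

When the plasmid is transfected into cells, miR-200b binding to the target site should repress the Renilla transcript, while firefly luciferase from the same plasmid serves as an internal control for transfection efficiency and cell number. The Renilla-to-firefly ratio therefore gives a normalized readout of miR-200b activity.
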