Addgene plasmid #135694: psiCHECK2-miR-200b-3p
Purpose: Mammalian expression vector, Luciferase reporter to test activity of miRNA (miR-200b)
Depositing lab: Florian Karreth. Depositing organization: H. Lee Moffitt Cancer Center and Research Institute.
Backbone
  Vector backbone: psiCHECK-2
  Backbone manufacturer: Promega
  Vector type: Mammalian Expression
Growth in bacteria
  Bacterial resistance: Ampicillin, 100 μg/mL
  Growth temperature: 37°C
  Growth strain: DH5alpha
  Copy number: High Copy
Gene/Insert
  Gene/Insert name: miR-200b from human PTEN 3'UTR
  Species: Synthetic
  Cloning method: Restriction Enzyme; 5′ cloning site Unknown (unknown if destroyed); 3′ cloning site Unknown (unknown if destroyed)
Terms and licenses: Academic/Nonprofit Terms; Industry Terms: Not Available to Industry
How to cite: psiCHECK2-miR-200b-3p was a gift from Florian Karreth (Addgene plasmid # 135694 ; http://n2t.net/addgene:135694 ; RRID:Addgene_135694)
